Addgene plasmid #138462: pHR_TRE3G-LSD1-dCas9-P2A-mCherry
Purpose: 2nd Generation Lentiviral vector. Expresses an N-terminal LSD1-dCas9 fusion protein and mCherry
Depositing lab: Jian Xu. Depositing organization: University of Texas Southwestern Medical Center. Publication: Interrogation of enhancer function by enhancer-targeting CRISPR epigenetic editing. Li K, Liu Y, Cao H, Zhang Y, Gu Z, Liu X, Yu A, Kaphle P, Dickerson KE, Ni M, Xu J. Nat Commun. 2020 Jan 24;11(1):485. doi: 10.1038/s41467-020-14362-5. PubMed 31980609.
Backbone
  Vector backbone: plenti
  Vector type: Mammalian Expression, Lentiviral, CRISPR
Growth in bacteria
  Bacterial resistance: Ampicillin, 100 μg/mL
  Growth temperature: 37°C
  Growth strain: NEB Stable
  Copy number: High Copy
Gene/Insert
  Gene/Insert name: LSD1
  Insert size (bp): 2556
  Promoter: TRE3G
  Cloning method: Ligation Independent Cloning
  Sequencing primers: 5′ NA; 3′ TTCTTCTGGCGGTTCTCTTCAGC
Terms and licenses: Academic/Nonprofit Terms; Industry Terms: Not Available to Industry
How to cite: pHR_TRE3G-LSD1-dCas9-P2A-mCherry was a gift from Jian Xu (Addgene plasmid # 138462 ; http://n2t.net/addgene:138462 ; RRID:Addgene_138462)
