[The description below was written by a language model from this plasmid's Addgene catalogue record and pLannotate feature annotations shown in this document.]
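Description:
pHR_TRE3G-LSD1-dCas9-P2A-mCherry is a second-generation lentiviral transfer plasmid of about 16.4 kb for doxycycline-inducible CRISPR epigenetic editing in mammalian cells. It is maintained in E. coli through a high-copy ColE1/pUC-type origin with ampicillin resistance (bla). The backbone also carries remnants of older vector lineages, including fragments of tetracycline resistance, rop and bom, and an SV40 promoter followed by gpt fragments, SV40 small t intron sequences and an SV40 poly(A) signal. The viral portion comprises a truncated HIV-1 5' LTR, the Ψ packaging signal with a gag fragment, the RRE for Rev-dependent nuclear export, the cPPT/CTS, a WPRE to boost transcript expression, and a self-inactivating ΔU3 3' LTR. Packaging functions must be provided in trans.

The payload is a single transcription unit driven by the TRE3G Tet-responsive promoter (annotated as the TRE3GV variant optimised for retroviral and lentiviral vectors). This promoter is activated by a Tet-On 3G transactivator, which is not annotated on this plasmid and so would need to be supplied separately. The 2,556 bp human LSD1 (KDM1A) coding sequence, a histone H3 lysine demethylase, is fused to the N-terminus of Streptococcus pyogenes Cas9. The annotation tool labels this simply as Cas9, while the plasmid name and purpose identify it as nuclease-dead dCas9. According to the name, a P2A self-cleaving peptide, which is not annotated as a feature, links the fusion to mCherry, so red fluorescence reports cells expressing the effector. No guide RNA cassette is annotated, so guides must come from another construct. The associated publication indicates use in probing enhancer function by directing LSD1 to enhancers. The depositor and repository-derived sequences give essentially concordant feature maps, differing by two nucleotides in length and in their start position.
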