Features (pLannotate 1.2.2; 35 found; start..end, strand, type, name):
     38..106     +  CDS            nef (fragment): NEF_HV1Z2 - Experimental evidence at protein level: Swiss-Prot protein existence level 1. Extracellular Nef protein targets CD4(+) T-lymphocytes for apoptosis by interacting with CXCR4 surface receptors. From Human immunodeficiency virus type 1 group M subtype D (isolate Z2/CDC-Z34) (HIV-1).
    108..341     +  LTR            3' LTR (ΔU3): self-inactivating 3' long terminal repeat (LTR) from HIV-1
    366..384     -  promoter       SP6 promoter: promoter for bacteriophage SP6 RNA polymerase
    612..891     +  CDS            TcR (fragment): tetracycline efflux protein; tet; confers resistance to tetracycline
    892..940     -  misc_feature   bom (fragment): basis of mobility region from pBR322
   1042..1077    -  CDS            rop (fragment): Rop protein, which maintains plasmids at low copy number; rop
   1172..1276    +  promoter       AmpR promoter: bla
   1277..2137    +  CDS            AmpR: β-lactamase; bla; confers resistance to ampicillin, carbenicillin, and related antibiotics
   2308..2896    +  rep_origin     ori: high-copy-number ColE1/pMB1/pBR322/pUC origin of replication
   3079..3135    +  CDS            lacI (fragment): lac repressor; lacI; The lac repressor binds to the lac operator to inhibit transcription in E. coli. This inhibition can be relieved by adding lactose or isopropyl-β-D-thiogalactopyranoside (IPTG).
   3142..3471    +  promoter       SV40 promoter: SV40 enhancer and early promoter
   3671..3790    +  CDS            gpt (fragment): XGPT_ECOLI - Also known as gpp, gxu. Experimental evidence at protein level: Swiss-Prot protein existence level 1. Purine salvage pathway enzyme that catalyzes the transfer of the ribosyl-5-phosphate group from 5-phospho-alpha-D-ribose 1- diphosphate (PRPP) to the N9 position of the 6-oxopurines guanine and xanthine to form the corresponding ribonucleotides GMP (guanosine 5'- monophosphate) and XMP (xanthosine 5'-monophosphate), with the release of PPi. To a lesser extent, also acts on hypoxanthine (PubMed:9100006, PubMed:3886014). Does not ribophosphorylate adenine (PubMed:3886014). From Esch
   3790..4125    +  CDS            gpt (fragment): XGPT_ECOLI - Also known as gpp, gxu. Experimental evidence at protein level: Swiss-Prot protein existence level 1. Purine salvage pathway enzyme that catalyzes the transfer of the ribosyl-5-phosphate group from 5-phospho-alpha-D-ribose 1- diphosphate (PRPP) to the N9 position of the 6-oxopurines guanine and xanthine to form the corresponding ribonucleotides GMP (guanosine 5'- monophosphate) and XMP (xanthosine 5'-monophosphate), with the release of PPi. To a lesser extent, also acts on hypoxanthine (PubMed:9100006, PubMed:3886014). Does not ribophosphorylate adenine (PubMed:3886014). From Esch
   4220..4525    +  CDS            frsA (fragment): FRSA_ECOLI - Also known as yafA. Experimental evidence at protein level: Swiss-Prot protein existence level 1. Catalyzes the hydrolysis of esters (PubMed:15808744). Displays esterase activity toward pNP-butyrate (PubMed:15808744). May stimulate mixed-acid fermentation by acting as a fermentation/respiration switch that down-regulates respiration and up- regulates fermentation rates (PubMed:15169777). From Escherichia coli (strain K12).
   4529..4603    +  CDS            small t antigen (fragment): SV40 (simian virus 40) small t antigen
   4605..4670    +  intron         small t intron: SV40 (simian virus 40) small t antigen intron
   4800..4820    +  CDS            SV40 NLS: nuclear localization signal of SV40 (simian virus 40) large T antigen
   5139..5222    +  CDS            large T antigen (fragment): large T antigen from SV40 (simian virus 40)
   5245..5379    +  polyA_signal   SV40 poly(A) signal: SV40 polyadenylation signal
   5547..5876    +  CDS            nef (fragment): NEF_HV1BR - Experimental evidence at protein level: Swiss-Prot protein existence level 1. Extracellular Nef protein targets CD4(+) T-lymphocytes for apoptosis by interacting with CXCR4 surface receptors (PubMed:14990729). From Human immunodeficiency virus type 1 group M subtype B (isolate BRU/LAI) (HIV-1).
   5924..6181    +  LTR            5' LTR (truncated): truncated 5' long terminal repeat (LTR) from HIV-1
   6228..6353    +  misc_feature   HIV-1 Ψ: packaging signal of human immunodeficiency virus type 1
   6337..6675    +  CDS            HIV-1 gag (fragment): gag protein from human immunodeficiency virus 1; gag
   6850..7082    +  misc_feature   RRE: The Rev response element (RRE) of HIV-1 allows for Rev-dependent mRNA export from the nucleus to the cytoplasm.
   7054..7560    +  CDS            env (fragment): ENV_HV1H2 - Experimental evidence at protein level: Swiss-Prot protein existence level 1. [Transmembrane protein gp41]: Acts as a class I viral fusion protein. Under the current model, the protein has at least 3 conformational states: pre-fusion native state, pre-hairpin intermediate state, and post-fusion hairpin state. During fusion of viral and target intracellular membranes, the coiled coil regions (heptad repeats) assume a trimer-of-hairpins structure, positioning the fusion peptide in close proximity to the C-terminal region of the ectodomain. The formation of this structure appears to d
   7596..7713    +  misc_feature   cPPT/CTS: central polypurine tract and central termination sequence of HIV-1
   7775..8124    +  promoter       TRE3GV promoter: 3rd-generation Tet-responsive promoter that can be activated by binding of Tet-On® 3G, optimized for retroviral and lentiviral vectors
   8150..8171    +  misc_feature   MCS (fragment): multiple cloning site
   8178..10733   +  CDS            KDM1A: KDM1A_HUMAN - Also known as AOF2, KDM1, KIAA0601, LSD1. Experimental evidence at protein level: Swiss-Prot protein existence level 1. Histone demethylase that can demethylate both 'Lys-4' (H3K4me) and 'Lys-9' (H3K9me) of histone H3, thereby acting as a coactivator or a corepressor, depending on the context (PubMed:15620353, PubMed:15811342, PubMed:16140033, PubMed:16079794, PubMed:16079795, PubMed:16223729). Acts by oxidizing the substrate by FAD to generate the corresponding imine that is subsequently hydrolyzed (PubMed:15620353, PubMed:15811342, PubMed:16079794, PubMed:21300290). Acts as a c
  10755..14858   +  CDS            Cas9: Cas9 (Csn1) endonuclease from the Streptococcus pyogenes Type II CRISPR/Cas system generates RNA-guided double strand breaks in DNA
  15051..15758   +  CDS            mCherry: mCherry is a basic (constitutively fluorescent) red fluorescent protein published in 2004, derived from Discosoma sp.. It is reported to be a very rapidly-maturing monomer with low acid sensitivity.
  15772..15802   +  misc_feature   MCS (fragment): pUC18/19 multiple cloning site
  15803..15821   +  misc_feature   MCS (fragment): pBluescript multiple cloning site
  15821..16409   +  misc_feature   WPRE: woodchuck hepatitis virus posttranscriptional regulatory element
  16410..21      +  misc_feature   MCS (fragment) (across the origin): pBluescript multiple cloning site
>Addgene plasmid #138462 | pHR_TRE3G-LSD1-dCas9-P2A-mCherry | depositor full sequence | sequence record 287200 | pHR_TRE3G-LSD1-dCas9-P2A-mCherry sequence 16411 bps
CGATACCGTCGACCTCGAGGGAATTAATTCGAGCTCGGTACCTTTAAGACCAATGACTTACAAGGCAGCT
GTAGATCTTAGCCACTTTTTAAAAGAAAAGGGGGGACTGGAAGGGCTAATTCACTCCCAACGAAGACAAG
ATCTGCTTTTTGCTTGTACTGGGTCTCTCTGGTTAGACCAGATCTGAGCCTGGGAGCTCTCTGGCTAACT
AGGGAACCCACTGCTTAAGCCTCAATAAAGCTTGCCTTGAGTGCTTCAAGTAGTGTGTGCCCGTCTGTTG
TGTGACTCTGGTAACTAGAGATCCCTCAGACCCTTTTAGTCAGTGTGGAAAATCTCTAGCAGCATCTAGA
ATTAATTCCGTGTATTCTATAGTGTCACCTAAATCGTATGTGTATGATACATAAGGTTATGTATTAATTG
TAGCCGCGTTCTAACGACAATATGTACAAGCCTAATTGTGTAGCATCTGGCTTACTGAAGCAGACCCTAT
CATCTCTCTCGTAAACTGCCGTCAGAGTCGGTTTGGTTGGACGAACCTTCTGAGTTTCTGGTAACGCCGT
CCCGCACCCGGAAATGGTCAGCGAACCAATCAGCAGGGTCATCGCTAGCCAGATCCTCTACGCCGGACGC
ATCGTGGCCGGCATCACCGGCGCCACAGGTGCGGTTGCTGGCGCCTATATCGCCGACATCACCGATGGGG
AAGATCGGGCTCGCCACTTCGGGCTCATGAGCGCTTGTTTCGGCGTGGGTATGGTGGCAGGCCCCGTGGC
CGGGGGACTGTTGGGCGCCATCTCCTTGCATGCACCATTCCTTGCGGCGGCGGTGCTCAACGGCCTCAAC
CTACTACTGGGCTGCTTCCTAATGCAGGAGTCGCATAAGGGAGAGCGTCGAATGGTGCACTCTCAGTACA
ATCTGCTCTGATGCCGCATAGTTAAGCCAGCCCCGACACCCGCCAACACCCGCTGACGCGCCCTGACGGG
CTTGTCTGCTCCCGGCATCCGCTTACAGACAAGCTGTGACCGTCTCCGGGAGCTGCATGTGTCAGAGGTT
TTCACCGTCATCACCGAAACGCGCGAGACGAAAGGGCCTCGTGATACGCCTATTTTTATAGGTTAATGTC
ATGATAATAATGGTTTCTTAGACGTCAGGTGGCACTTTTCGGGGAAATGTGCGCGGAACCCCTATTTGTT
TATTTTTCTAAATACATTCAAATATGTATCCGCTCATGAGACAATAACCCTGATAAATGCTTCAATAATA
TTGAAAAAGGAAGAGTATGAGTATTCAACATTTCCGTGTCGCCCTTATTCCCTTTTTTGCGGCATTTTGC
CTTCCTGTTTTTGCTCACCCAGAAACGCTGGTGAAAGTAAAAGATGCTGAAGATCAGTTGGGTGCACGAG
TGGGTTACATCGAACTGGATCTCAACAGCGGTAAGATCCTTGAGAGTTTTCGCCCCGAAGAACGTTTTCC
AATGATGAGCACTTTTAAAGTTCTGCTATGTGGCGCGGTATTATCCCGTATTGACGCCGGGCAAGAGCAA
CTCGGTCGCCGCATACACTATTCTCAGAATGACTTGGTTGAGTACTCACCAGTCACAGAAAAGCATCTTA
CGGATGGCATGACAGTAAGAGAATTATGCAGTGCTGCCATAACCATGAGTGATAACACTGCGGCCAACTT
ACTTCTGACAACGATCGGAGGACCGAAGGAGCTAACCGCTTTTTTGCACAACATGGGGGATCATGTAACT
CGCCTTGATCGTTGGGAACCGGAGCTGAATGAAGCCATACCAAACGACGAGCGTGACACCACGATGCCTG
TAGCAATGGCAACAACGTTGCGCAAACTATTAACTGGCGAACTACTTACTCTAGCTTCCCGGCAACAATT
AATAGACTGGATGGAGGCGGATAAAGTTGCAGGACCACTTCTGCGCTCGGCCCTTCCGGCTGGCTGGTTT
ATTGCTGATAAATCTGGAGCCGGTGAGCGTGGGTCTCGCGGTATCATTGCAGCACTGGGGCCAGATGGTA
AGCCCTCCCGTATCGTAGTTATCTACACGACGGGGAGTCAGGCAACTATGGATGAACGAAATAGACAGAT
CGCTGAGATAGGTGCCTCACTGATTAAGCATTGGTAACTGTCAGACCAAGTTTACTCATATATACTTTAG
ATTGATTTAAAACTTCATTTTTAATTTAAAAGGATCTAGGTGAAGATCCTTTTTGATAATCTCATGACCA
AAATCCCTTAACGTGAGTTTTCGTTCCACTGAGCGTCAGACCCCGTAGAAAAGATCAAAGGATCTTCTTG
AGATCCTTTTTTTCTGCGCGTAATCTGCTGCTTGCAAACAAAAAAACCACCGCTACCAGCGGTGGTTTGT
TTGCCGGATCAAGAGCTACCAACTCTTTTTCCGAAGGTAACTGGCTTCAGCAGAGCGCAGATACCAAATA
CTGTCTTTCTAGTGTAGCCGTAGTTAGGCCACCACTTCAAGAACTCTGTAGCACCGCCTACATACCTCGC
TCTGCTAATCCTGTTACCAGTGGCTGCTGCCAGTGGCGATAAGTCGTGTCTTACCGGGTTGGACTCAAGA
CGATAGTTACCGGATAAGGCGCAGCGGTCGGGCTGAACGGGGGGTTCGTGCACACAGCCCAGCTTGGAGC
GAACGACCTACACCGAACTGAGATACCTACAGCGTGAGCTATGAGAAAGCGCCACGCTTCCCGAAGGGAG
AAAGGCGGACAGGTATCCGGTAAGCGGCAGGGTCGGAACAGGAGAGCGCACGAGGGAGCTTCCAGGGGGA
AACGCCTGGTATCTTTATAGTCCTGTCGGGTTTCGCCACCTCTGACTTGAGCGTCGATTTTTGTGATGCT
CGTCAGGGGGGCGGAGCCTATGGAAAAACGCCAGCAACGCGGCCTTTTTACGGTTCCTGGCCTTTTGCTG
GCCTTTTGCTCACATGTTCTTTCCTGCGTTATCCCCTGATTCTGTGGATAACCGTATTACCGCCTTTGAG
TGAGCTGATACCGCTCGCCGCAGCCGAACGACCGAGCGCAGCGAGTCAGTGAGCGAGGAAGCGGAAGAGC
GCCCAATACGCAAACCGCCTCTCCCCGCGCGTTGGCCGATTCATTAATGCAGCTGTGGAATGTGTGTCAG
TTAGGGTGTGGAAAGTCCCCAGGCTCCCCAGCAGGCAGAAGTATGCAAAGCATGCATCTCAATTAGTCAG
CAACCAGGTGTGGAAAGTCCCCAGGCTCCCCAGCAGGCAGAAGTATGCAAAGCATGCATCTCAATTAGTC
AGCAACCATAGTCCCGCCCCTAACTCCGCCCATCCCGCCCCTAACTCCGCCCAGTTCCGCCCATTCTCCG
CCCCATGGCTGACTAATTTTTTTTATTTATGCAGAGGCCGAGGCCGCCTCGGCCTCTGAGCTATTCCAGA
AGTAGTGAGGAGGCTTTTTTGGAGGCCTAGGCTTTTGCAAAAAGCTTGGACACAAGACAGGCTTGCGAGA
TATGTTTGAGAATACCACTTTATCCCGCGTCAGGGAGAGGCAGTGCGTAAAAAGACGCGGACTCATGTGA
AATACTGGTTTTTAGTGCGCCAGATCTCTATAATCTCGCGCAACCTATTTTCCCCTCGAACACTTTTTAA
GCCGTAGATAAACAGGCTGGGACACTTCACATGAGCGAAAAATACATCGTCACCTGGGACATGTTGCAGA
TCCATGCACGTAAACTCGCAAGCCGACTGATGCCTTCTGAACAATGGAAAGGCATTATTGCCGTAAGCCG
TGGCGGTCTGTACCGGGTGCGTTACTGGCGCGTGAACTGGGTATTCGTCATGTCGATACCGTTTGTATTT
CCAGCTACGATCACGACAACCAGCGCGAGCTTAAAGTGCTGAAACGCGCAGAAGGCGATGGCGAAGGCTT
CATCGTTATTGATGACCTGGTGGATACCGGTGGTACTGCGGTTGCGATTCGTGAAATGTATCCAAAAGCG
CACTTTGTCACCATCTTCGCAAAACCGGCTGGTCGTCCGCTGGTTGATGACTATGTTGTTGATATCCCGC
AAGATACCTGGATTGAACAGCCGTGGGATATGGGCGTCGTATTCGTCCCGCCAATCTCCGGTCGCTAATC
TTTTCAACGCCTGGCACTGCCGGGCGTTGTTCTTTTTAACTTCAGGCGGGTTACAATAGTTTCCAGTAAG
TATTCTGGAGGCTGCATCCATGACACAGGCAAACCTGAGCGAAACCCTGTTCAAACCCCGCTTTAAACAT
CCTGAAACCTCGACGCTAGTCCGCCGCTTTAATCACGGCGCACAACCGCCTGTGCAGTCGGCCCTTGATG
GTAAAACCATCCCTCACTGGTATCGCATGATTAACCGTCTGATGTGGATCTGGCGCGGCATTGACCCACG
CGAAATCCTCGACGTCCAGGCACGTATTGTGATGAGCGATGCCGAACGTACCGACGATGATTTATACGAT
ACGGTGATTGGCTACCGTGGCGGCAACTGGATTTATGAGTGGGCCCCGGATCTTTGTGAAGGAACCTTAC
TTCTGTGGTGTGACATAATTGGACAAACTACCTACAGAGATTTAAAGCTCTAAGGTAAATATAAAATTTT
TAAGTGTATAATGTGTTAAACTACTGATTCTAATTGTTTGTGTATTTTAGATTCCAACCTATGGAACTGA
TGAATGGGAGCAGTGGTGGAATGCCTTTAATGAGGAAAACCTGTTTTGCTCAGAAGAAATGCCATCTAGT
GATGATGAGGCTACTGCTGACTCTCAACATTCTACTCCTCCAAAAAAGAAGAGAAAGGTAGAAGACCCCA
AGGACTTTCCTTCAGAATTGCTAAGTTTTTTGAGTCATGCTGTGTTTAGTAATAGAACTCTTGCTTGCTT
TGCTATTTACACCACAAAGGAAAAAGCTGCACTGCTATACAAGAAAATTATGGAAAAATATTCTGTAACC
TTTATAAGTAGGCATAACAGTTATAATCATAACATACTGTTTTTTCTTACTCCACACAGGCATAGAGTGT
CTGCTATTAATAACTATGCTCAAAAATTGTGTACCTTTAGCTTTTTAATTTGTAAAGGGGTTAATAAGGA
ATATTTGATGTATAGTGCCTTGACTAGAGATCATAATCAGCCATACCACATTTGTAGAGGTTTTACTTGC
TTTAAAAAACCTCCCACACCTCCCCCTGAACCTGAAACATAAAATGAATGCAATTGTTGTTGTTAACTTG
TTTATTGCAGCTTATAATGGTTACAAATAAAGCAATAGCATCACAAATTTCACAAATAAAGCATTTTTTT
CACTGCATTCTAGTTGTGGTTTGTCCAAACTCATCAATGTATCTTATCATGTCTGGATCAACTGGATAAC
TCAAGCTAACCAAAATCATCCCAAACTTCCCACCCCATACCCTATTACCACTGCCAATTACCTAGTGGTT
TCATTTACTCTAAACCTGTGATTCCTCTGAATTATTTTCATTTTAAAGAAATTGTATTTGTTAAATATGT
ACTACAAACTTAGTAGTTGGAAGGGCTAATTCACTCCCAAAGAAGACAAGATATCCTTGATCTGTGGATC
TACCACACACAAGGCTACTTCCCTGATTAGCAGAACTACACACCAGGGCCAGGGGTCAGATATCCACTGA
CCTTTGGATGGTGCTACAAGCTAGTACCAGTTGAGCCAGATAAGGTAGAAGAGGCCAATAAAGGAGAGAA
CACCAGCTTGTTACACCCTGTGAGCCTGCATGGGATGGATGACCCGGAGAGAGAAGTGTTAGAGTGGAGG
TTTGACAGCCGCCTAGCATTTCATCACGTGGCCCGAGAGCTGCATCCGGAGTACTTCAAGAACTGCTGAT
ATCGAGCTTGCTACAAGGGACTTTCCGCTGGGGACTTTCCAGGGAGGCGTGGCCTGGGCGGGACTGGGGA
GTGGCGAGCCCTCAGATCCTGCATATAAGCAGCTGCTTTTTGCCTGTACTGGGTCTCTCTGGTTAGACCA
GATCTGAGCCTGGGAGCTCTCTGGCTAACTAGGGAACCCACTGCTTAAGCCTCAATAAAGCTTGCCTTGA
GTGCTTCAAGTAGTGTGTGCCCGTCTGTTGTGTGACTCTGGTAACTAGAGATCCCTCAGACCCTTTTAGT
CAGTGTGGAAAATCTCTAGCAGTGGCGCCCGAACAGGGACTTGAAAGCGAAAGGGAAACCAGAGGAGCTC
TCTCGACGCAGGACTCGGCTTGCTGAAGCGCGCACGGCAAGAGGCGAGGGGCGGCGACTGGTGAGTACGC
CAAAAATTTTGACTAGCGGAGGCTAGAAGGAGAGAGATGGGTGCGAGAGCGTCAGTATTAAGCGGGGGAG
AATTAGATCGCGATGGGAAAAAATTCGGTTAAGGCCAGGGGGAAAGAAAAAATATAAATTAAAACATATA
GTATGGGCAAGCAGGGAGCTAGAACGATTCGCAGTTAATCCTGGCCTGTTAGAAACATCAGAAGGCTGTA
GACAAATACTGGGACAGCTACAACCATCCCTTCAGACAGGATCAGAAGAACTTAGATCATTATATAATAC
AGTAGCAACCCTCTATTGTGTGCATCAAAGGATAGAGATAAAAGACACCAAGGAAGCTTTAGACAAGATA
GAGGAAGAGCAAAACAAAAGTAAGACCACCGCACAGCAAGCGGCCGGCCGCTGATCTTCAGACCTGGAGG
AGGAGATATGAGGGACAATTGGAGAAGTGAATTATATAAATATAAAGTAGTAAAAATTGAACCATTAGGA
GTAGCACCCACCAAGGCAAAGAGAAGAGTGGTGCAGAGAGAAAAAAGAGCAGTGGGAATAGGAGCTTTGT
TCCTTGGGTTCTTGGGAGCAGCAGGAAGCACTATGGGCGCAGCGTCAATGACGCTGACGGTACAGGCCAG
ACAATTATTGTCTGGTATAGTGCAGCAGCAGAACAATTTGCTGAGGGCTATTGAGGCGCAACAGCATCTG
TTGCAACTCACAGTCTGGGGCATCAAGCAGCTCCAGGCAAGAATCCTGGCTGTGAAAGATACCTAAAGGA
TCAACAGCTCCTGGGGATTTGGGGTTGCTCTGGAAAACTCATTTGCACCACTGCTGTGCCTTGGAATGCT
AGTTGGAGTAATAAATCTCTGGAACAGATTTGGAATCACACGACCTGGATGGAGTGGGACAGAGAAATTA
ACAATTACACAAGCTTAATACACTCCTTAATTGAAGAATCGCAAAACCAGCAAGAAAAGAATGAACAAGA
ATTATTGGAATTAGATAAATGGGCAAGTTTGTGGAATTGGTTTAACATAACAAATTGGCTGTGGTATATA
AAATTATTCATAATGATAGTAGGAGGCTTGGTAGGTTTAAGAATAGTTTTTGCTGTACTTTCTATAGTGA
ATAGAGTTAGGCAGGGATATTCACCATTATCGTTTCAGACCCACCTCCCAACCCCGAGGGGACCCGACAG
GCCCGAAGGAATAGAAGAAGAAGGTGGAGAGAGAGACAGAGACAGATCCATTCGATTAGTGAACGGATCT
CGACGGTATCGCCAAATGGCAGTATTCATCCACAATTTTAAAAGAAAAGGGGGGATTGGGGGGTACAGTG
CAGGGGAAAGAATAGTAGACATAATAGCAACAGACATACAAACTAAAGAATTACAAAAACAAATTACAAA
AATTCAAAATTTTCGGGTTTATTACAGGGACAGCAGAGATCCAGTTTATCGATGAGGCCCTTTCGTCTTC
ACTCGAGTTTACTCCCTATCAGTGATAGAGAACGTATGAAGAGTTTACTCCCTATCAGTGATAGAGAACG
TATGCAGACTTTACTCCCTATCAGTGATAGAGAACGTATAAGGAGTTTACTCCCTATCAGTGATAGAGAA
CGTATGACCAGTTTACTCCCTATCAGTGATAGAGAACGTATCTACAGTTTACTCCCTATCAGTGATAGAG
AACGTATATCCAGTTTACTCCCTATCAGTGATAGAGAACGTATGTCGAGGTAGGCGTGTACGGTGGGCGC
CTATAAAAGCAGAGCTCGTTTAGTGAACCGTCAGATCGCCTGGAGCAATTCCACAACACTTTTGTCTTAT
ACTTACGCGTCTGCAGGATATCAAGCTTGCGGTACCGCGGGCCCGGGATCCGCCACCATGTTATCTGGGA
AGAAGGCGGCAGCCGCGGCGGCGGCGGCTGCAGCGGCAGCAACCGGGACGGAGGCTGGCCCTGGGACAGC
AGGCGGCTCCGAGAACGGGTCTGAGGTGGCCGCGCAGCCCGCGGGCCTGTCGGGCCCAGCCGAGGTCGGG
CCGGGGGCGGTGGGGGAGCGCACACCCCGCAAGAAAGAGCCTCCGCGGGCCTCGCCCCCCGGGGGCCTGG
CGGAACCGCCGGGGTCCGCAGGGCCTCAGGCCGGCCCTACTGTCGTGCCTGGGTCTGCGACCCCCATGGA
AACTGGAATAGCAGAGACTCCGGAGGGGCGTCGGACCAGCCGGCGCAAGCGGGCGAAGGTAGAGTACAGA
GAGATGGATGAAAGCTTGGCCAACCTCTCAGAAGATGAGTATTATTCAGAAGAAGAGAGAAATGCCAAAG
CAGAGAAGGAAAAGAAGCTTCCCCCACCACCCCCTCAAGCCCCACCTGAGGAAGAAAATGAAAGTGAGCC
TGAAGAACCATCGGGTGTGGAGGGCGCAGCTTTCCAGAGCCGACTTCCTCATGACCGGATGACTTCTCAA
GAAGCAGCCTGTTTTCCAGATATTATCAGTGGACCACAACAGACCCAGAAGGTTTTTCTTTTCATTAGAA
ACCGCACACTGCAGTTGTGGTTGGATAATCCAAAGATTCAGCTGACATTTGAGGCTACTCTCCAACAATT
AGAAGCACCTTATAACAGTGATACTGTGCTTGTCCACCGAGTTCACAGTTATTTAGAGCGTCATGGTCTT
ATCAACTTCGGCATCTATAAGAGGATAAAACCCCTACCAACTAAAAAGACAGGAAAGGTAATTATTATAG
GCTCTGGGGTCTCAGGCTTGGCAGCAGCTCGACAGTTACAAAGTTTTGGAATGGATGTCACACTTTTGGA
AGCCAGGGATCGTGTGGGTGGACGAGTTGCCACATTTCGCAAAGGAAACTATGTAGCTGATCTTGGAGCC
ATGGTGGTAACAGGTCTTGGAGGGAATCCTATGGCTGTGGTCAGCAAACAAGTAAATATGGAACTGGCCA
AGATCAAGCAAAAATGCCCACTTTATGAAGCCAACGGACAAGCTGTTCCTAAAGAGAAAGATGAAATGGT
AGAGCAAGAGTTTAACCGGTTGCTAGAAGCTACATCTTACCTTAGTCATCAACTAGACTTCAATGTCCTC
AATAATAAGCATGTGTCCCTTGGCCAGGCATTGGAAGTTGTCATTCAGTTACAAGAGAAGCATGTCAAAG
ATGAGCAGATTGAACATTGGAAGAAGATAGTGAAAACTCAGGAAGAATTGAAAGAACTTCTTAATAAGAT
GGTAAATTTGAAAGAGAAAATTAAAGAACTCCATCAGCAATACAAAGAAGCATCTGAAGTAAAGCCACCC
AGAGATATTACTGCCGAGTTCTTAGTGAAAAGCAAACACAGGGATCTGACCGCCCTATGCAAGGAATATG
ATGAATTAGCTGAAACACAAGGAAAGCTAGAAGAAAAACTTCAGGAGTTGGAAGCGAATCCCCCAAGTGA
TGTATATCTCTCATCAAGAGACAGACAAATACTTGATTGGCATTTTGCAAATCTTGAATTTGCTAATGCC
ACACCTCTCTCAACTCTCTCCCTTAAGCACTGGGATCAGGATGATGACTTTGAGTTCACTGGCAGCCACC
TGACAGTAAGGAATGGCTACTCGTGTGTGCCTGTGGCTTTAGCAGAAGGCCTAGACATTAAACTGAATAC
AGCAGTGCGACAGGTTCGCTACACGGCTTCAGGATGTGAAGTGATAGCTGTGAATACCCGCTCCACGAGT
CAAACCTTTATTTATAAATGCGACGCAGTTCTCTGTACCCTTCCCCTGGGTGTGCTGAAGCAGCAGCCAC
CAGCCGTTCAGTTTGTGCCACCTCTCCCTGAGTGGAAAACATCTGCAGTCCAAAGGATGGGATTTGGCAA
CCTTAACAAGGTGGTGTTGTGTTTTGATCGGGTGTTCTGGGATCCAAGTGTCAATTTGTTCGGGCATGTT
GGCAGTACGACTGCCAGCAGGGGTGAGCTCTTCCTCTTCTGGAACCTCTATAAAGCTCCAATACTGTTGG
CACTAGTGGCAGGAGAAGCTGCTGGTATCATGGAAAACATAAGTGACGATGTGATTGTTGGCCGATGCCT
GGCCATTCTCAAAGGGATTTTTGGTAGCAGTGCAGTACCTCAGCCCAAAGAAACTGTGGTGTCTCGTTGG
CGTGCTGATCCCTGGGCTCGGGGCTCTTATTCCTATGTTGCTGCAGGATCATCTGGAAATGACTATGATT
TAATGGCTCAGCCAATCACTCCTGGCCCCTCGATTCCAGGTGCCCCACAGCCGATTCCACGACTCTTCTT
TGCGGGAGAACATACGATCCGTAACTACCCAGCCACAGTGCATGGTGCTCTGCTGAGTGGGCTGCGAGAA
GCGGGAAGAATTGCAGACCAGTTTTTGGGGGCCATGTATACGCTGCCTCGCCAGGCCACACCAGGTGTTC
CTGCACAGCAGTCCCCAAGCATGGGCGGTTCCGGCGGAGGGTCGATGGACAAGAAGTACAGCATCGGCCT
GGCCATCGGCACCAACTCTGTGGGCTGGGCCGTGATCACCGACGAGTACAAGGTGCCCAGCAAGAAATTC
AAGGTGCTGGGCAACACCGACCGGCACAGCATCAAGAAGAACCTGATCGGCGCCCTGCTGTTCGACAGCG
GAGAAACAGCCGAGGCCACCCGGCTGAAGAGAACCGCCAGAAGAAGATACACCAGACGGAAGAACCGGAT
CTGCTATCTGCAAGAGATCTTCAGCAACGAGATGGCCAAGGTGGACGACAGCTTCTTCCACAGACTGGAA
GAGTCCTTCCTGGTGGAAGAGGATAAGAAGCACGAGCGGCACCCCATCTTCGGCAACATCGTGGACGAGG
TGGCCTACCACGAGAAGTACCCCACCATCTACCACCTGAGAAAGAAACTGGTGGACAGCACCGACAAGGC
CGACCTGCGGCTGATCTATCTGGCCCTGGCCCACATGATCAAGTTCCGGGGCCACTTCCTGATCGAGGGC
GACCTGAACCCCGACAACAGCGACGTGGACAAGCTGTTCATCCAGCTGGTGCAGACCTACAACCAGCTGT
TCGAGGAAAACCCCATCAACGCCAGCGGCGTGGACGCCAAGGCCATCCTGTCTGCCAGACTGAGCAAGAG
CAGACGGCTGGAAAATCTGATCGCCCAGCTGCCCGGCGAGAAGAAGAATGGCCTGTTCGGCAACCTGATT
GCCCTGAGCCTGGGCCTGACCCCCAACTTCAAGAGCAACTTCGACCTGGCCGAGGATGCCAAACTGCAGC
TGAGCAAGGACACCTACGACGACGACCTGGACAACCTGCTGGCCCAGATCGGCGACCAGTACGCCGACCT
GTTTCTGGCCGCCAAGAACCTGTCCGACGCCATCCTGCTGAGCGACATCCTGAGAGTGAACACCGAGATC
ACCAAGGCCCCCCTGAGCGCCTCTATGATCAAGAGATACGACGAGCACCACCAGGACCTGACCCTGCTGA
AAGCTCTCGTGCGGCAGCAGCTGCCTGAGAAGTACAAAGAGATTTTCTTCGACCAGAGCAAGAACGGCTA
CGCCGGCTACATCGATGGCGGAGCCAGCCAGGAAGAGTTCTACAAGTTCATCAAGCCCATCCTGGAAAAG
ATGGACGGCACCGAGGAACTGCTCGTGAAGCTGAACAGAGAGGACCTGCTGCGGAAGCAGCGGACCTTCG
ACAACGGCAGCATCCCCCACCAGATCCACCTGGGAGAGCTGCACGCCATTCTGCGGCGGCAGGAAGATTT
TTACCCATTCCTGAAGGACAACCGGGAAAAGATCGAGAAGATCCTGACCTTCCGCATCCCCTACTACGTG
GGCCCTCTGGCCAGGGGAAACAGCAGATTCGCCTGGATGACCAGAAAGAGCGAGGAAACCATCACCCCCT
GGAACTTCGAGGAAGTGGTGGACAAGGGCGCCAGCGCCCAGAGCTTCATCGAGCGGATGACCAACTTCGA
TAAGAACCTGCCCAACGAGAAGGTGCTGCCCAAGCACAGCCTGCTGTACGAGTACTTCACCGTGTACAAC
GAGCTGACCAAAGTGAAATACGTGACCGAGGGAATGAGAAAGCCCGCCTTCCTGAGCGGCGAGCAGAAAA
AAGCCATCGTGGACCTGCTGTTCAAGACCAACCGGAAAGTGACCGTGAAGCAGCTGAAAGAGGACTACTT
CAAGAAAATCGAGTGCTTCGACTCCGTGGAAATCTCCGGCGTGGAAGATCGGTTCAACGCCTCCCTGGGC
ACATACCACGATCTGCTGAAAATTATCAAGGACAAGGACTTCCTGGACAATGAGGAAAACGAGGACATTC
TGGAAGATATCGTGCTGACCCTGACACTGTTTGAGGACAGAGAGATGATCGAGGAACGGCTGAAAACCTA
TGCCCACCTGTTCGACGACAAAGTGATGAAGCAGCTGAAGCGGCGGAGATACACCGGCTGGGGCAGGCTG
AGCCGGAAGCTGATCAACGGCATCCGGGACAAGCAGTCCGGCAAGACAATCCTGGATTTCCTGAAGTCCG
ACGGCTTCGCCAACAGAAACTTCATGCAGCTGATCCACGACGACAGCCTGACCTTTAAAGAGGACATCCA
GAAAGCCCAGGTGTCCGGCCAGGGCGATAGCCTGCACGAGCACATTGCCAATCTGGCCGGCAGCCCCGCC
ATTAAGAAGGGCATCCTGCAGACAGTGAAGGTGGTGGACGAGCTCGTGAAAGTGATGGGCCGGCACAAGC
CCGAGAACATCGTGATCGAAATGGCCAGAGAGAACCAGACCACCCAGAAGGGACAGAAGAACAGCCGCGA
GAGAATGAAGCGGATCGAAGAGGGCATCAAAGAGCTGGGCAGCCAGATCCTGAAAGAACACCCCGTGGAA
AACACCCAGCTGCAGAACGAGAAGCTGTACCTGTACTACCTGCAGAATGGGCGGGATATGTACGTGGACC
AGGAACTGGACATCAACCGGCTGTCCGACTACGATGTGGACGCTATCGTGCCTCAGAGCTTTCTGAAGGA
CGACTCCATCGATAACAAAGTGCTGACTCGGAGCGACAAGAACCGGGGCAAGAGCGACAACGTGCCCTCC
GAAGAGGTCGTGAAGAAGATGAAGAACTACTGGCGCCAGCTGCTGAATGCCAAGCTGATTACCCAGAGGA
AGTTCGACAATCTGACCAAGGCCGAGAGAGGCGGCCTGAGCGAACTGGATAAGGCCGGCTTCATCAAGAG
ACAGCTGGTGGAAACCCGGCAGATCACAAAGCACGTGGCACAGATCCTGGACTCCCGGATGAACACTAAG
TACGACGAGAACGACAAACTGATCCGGGAAGTGAAAGTGATCACCCTGAAGTCCAAGCTGGTGTCCGATT
TCCGGAAGGATTTCCAGTTTTACAAAGTGCGCGAGATCAACAACTACCACCACGCCCACGACGCCTACCT
GAACGCCGTCGTGGGAACCGCCCTGATCAAAAAGTACCCTAAGCTGGAAAGCGAGTTCGTGTACGGCGAC
TACAAGGTGTACGACGTGCGGAAGATGATCGCCAAGAGCGAGCAGGAAATCGGCAAGGCTACCGCCAAGT
ACTTCTTCTACAGCAACATCATGAACTTTTTCAAGACCGAGATTACCCTGGCCAACGGCGAGATCCGGAA
GCGGCCTCTGATCGAGACAAACGGCGAAACAGGCGAGATCGTGTGGGATAAGGGCCGGGACTTTGCCACC
GTGCGGAAAGTGCTGTCTATGCCCCAAGTGAATATCGTGAAAAAGACCGAGGTGCAGACAGGCGGCTTCA
GCAAAGAGTCTATCCTGCCCAAGAGGAACAGCGACAAGCTGATCGCCAGAAAGAAGGACTGGGACCCTAA
GAAGTACGGCGGCTTCGACAGCCCCACCGTGGCCTATTCTGTGCTGGTGGTGGCCAAAGTGGAAAAGGGC
AAGTCCAAGAAACTGAAGAGTGTGAAAGAGCTGCTGGGGATCACCATCATGGAAAGAAGCAGCTTCGAGA
AGAATCCCATCGACTTTCTGGAAGCCAAGGGCTACAAAGAAGTGAAAAAGGACCTGATCATCAAGCTGCC
TAAGTACTCCCTGTTCGAGCTGGAAAACGGCCGGAAGAGAATGCTGGCCTCTGCCGGCGAACTGCAGAAG
GGAAACGAACTGGCCCTGCCCTCCAAATATGTGAACTTCCTGTACCTGGCCAGCCACTATGAGAAGCTGA
AGGGCTCCCCCGAGGATAATGAGCAGAAACAGCTGTTTGTGGAACAGCACAAACACTACCTGGACGAGAT
CATCGAGCAGATCAGCGAGTTCTCCAAGAGAGTGATCCTGGCCGACGCTAATCTGGACAAGGTGCTGAGC
GCCTACAACAAGCACAGAGACAAGCCTATCAGAGAGCAGGCCGAGAATATCATCCACCTGTTTACCCTGA
CCAATCTGGGAGCCCCTGCCGCCTTCAAGTACTTTGACACCACCATCGACCGGAAGAGGTACACCAGCAC
CAAAGAGGTGCTGGACGCCACCCTGATCCACCAGAGCATCACCGGCCTGTACGAGACACGGATCGACCTG
TCTCAGCTGGGAGGCGACGCCTATCCCTATGACGTGCCCGATTATGCCAGCCTGGGCAGCGGCTCCCCCA
AGAAAAAACGCAAGGTGGAAGATCCTAAGAAAAAGCGGAAAGTGGACGGCATTGGTAGTGGGAGCAACGG
CAGCAGCGGATCCGCTACTAACTTCAGCCTGCTGAAGCAGGCTGGAGACGTGGAGGAGAACCCTGGACCT
ATGGTGAGCAAGGGCGAGGAGGATAACATGGCCATCATCAAGGAGTTCATGCGCTTCAAGGTGCACATGG
AGGGCTCCGTGAACGGCCACGAGTTCGAGATCGAGGGCGAGGGCGAGGGCCGCCCCTACGAGGGCACCCA
GACCGCCAAGCTGAAGGTGACCAAGGGTGGCCCCCTGCCCTTCGCCTGGGACATCCTGTCCCCTCAGTTC
ATGTACGGCTCCAAGGCCTACGTGAAGCACCCCGCCGACATCCCCGACTACTTGAAGCTGTCCTTCCCCG
AGGGCTTCAAGTGGGAGCGCGTGATGAACTTCGAGGACGGCGGCGTGGTGACCGTGACCCAGGACTCCTC
CCTGCAGGACGGCGAGTTCATCTACAAGGTGAAGCTGCGCGGCACCAACTTCCCCTCCGACGGCCCCGTA
ATGCAGAAGAAGACCATGGGCTGGGAGGCCTCCTCCGAGCGGATGTACCCCGAGGACGGCGCCCTGAAGG
GCGAGATCAAGCAGAGGCTGAAGCTGAAGGACGGCGGCCACTACGACGCTGAGGTCAAGACCACCTACAA
GGCCAAGAAGCCCGTGCAGCTGCCCGGCGCCTACAACGTCAACATCAAGTTGGACATCACCTCCCACAAC
GAGGACTACACCATCGTGGAACAGTACGAACGCGCCGAGGGCCGCCACTCCACCGGCGGCATGGACGAGC
TGTACAAGTAAGCGGCCGCGACTCTAGAGTCGACCTGCAGGCATGCAAGCTTGATATCAAGCTTATCGAT
AATCAACCTCTGGATTACAAAATTTGTGAAAGATTGACTGGTATTCTTAACTATGTTGCTCCTTTTACGC
TATGTGGATACGCTGCTTTAATGCCTTTGTATCATGCTATTGCTTCCCGTATGGCTTTCATTTTCTCCTC
CTTGTATAAATCCTGGTTGCTGTCTCTTTATGAGGAGTTGTGGCCCGTTGTCAGGCAACGTGGCGTGGTG
TGCACTGTGTTTGCTGACGCAACCCCCACTGGTTGGGGCATTGCCACCACCTGTCAGCTCCTTTCCGGGA
CTTTCGCTTTCCCCCTCCCTATTGCCACGGCGGAACTCATCGCCGCCTGCCTTGCCCGCTGCTGGACAGG
GGCTCGGCTGTTGGGCACTGACAATTCCGTGGTGTTGTCGGGGAAATCATCGTCCTTTCCTTGGCTGCTC
GCCTGTGTTGCCACCTGGATTCTGCGCGGGACGTCCTTCTGCTACGTCCCTTCGGCCCTCAATCCAGCGG
ACCTTCCTTCCCGCGGCCTGCTGCCGGCTCTGCGGCCTCTTCCGCGTCTTCGCCTTCGCCCTCAGACGAG
TCGGATCTCCCTTTGGGCCGCCTCCCCGCAT
