Features (pLannotate 1.2.2; 35 found; start..end, strand, type, name):
    377..634     +  LTR            5' LTR (truncated): truncated 5' long terminal repeat (LTR) from HIV-1
    681..806     +  misc_feature   HIV-1 Ψ: packaging signal of human immunodeficiency virus type 1
    790..1128    +  CDS            HIV-1 gag (fragment): gag protein from human immunodeficiency virus 1; gag
   1303..1536    +  misc_feature   RRE: The Rev response element (RRE) of HIV-1 allows for Rev-dependent mRNA export from the nucleus to the cytoplasm.
   1913..2013    +  CDS            Rev (fragment): human immunodeficiency virus 1 (HIV-1) Rev protein; rev; enhances nuclear export of unspliced and incompletely spliced viral mRNAs
   2050..2167    +  misc_feature   cPPT/CTS: central polypurine tract and central termination sequence of HIV-1
   2229..2578    +  promoter       TRE3GV promoter: 3rd-generation Tet-responsive promoter that can be activated by binding of Tet-On® 3G, optimized for retroviral and lentiviral vectors
   2604..2625    +  misc_feature   MCS (fragment): multiple cloning site
   2632..5187    +  CDS            KDM1A: KDM1A_HUMAN - Also known as AOF2, KDM1, KIAA0601, LSD1. Experimental evidence at protein level: Swiss-Prot protein existence level 1. Histone demethylase that can demethylate both 'Lys-4' (H3K4me) and 'Lys-9' (H3K9me) of histone H3, thereby acting as a coactivator or a corepressor, depending on the context (PubMed:15620353, PubMed:15811342, PubMed:16140033, PubMed:16079794, PubMed:16079795, PubMed:16223729). Acts by oxidizing the substrate by FAD to generate the corresponding imine that is subsequently hydrolyzed (PubMed:15620353, PubMed:15811342, PubMed:16079794, PubMed:21300290). Acts as a c
   5209..9312    +  CDS            Cas9: Cas9 (Csn1) endonuclease from the Streptococcus pyogenes Type II CRISPR/Cas system generates RNA-guided double strand breaks in DNA
   9505..10212   +  CDS            mCherry: mCherry is a basic (constitutively fluorescent) red fluorescent protein published in 2004, derived from Discosoma sp.. It is reported to be a very rapidly-maturing monomer with low acid sensitivity.
  10224..10254   +  misc_feature   MCS (fragment): pUC18/19 multiple cloning site
  10255..10273   +  misc_feature   MCS (fragment): pBluescript multiple cloning site
  10273..10861   +  misc_feature   WPRE: woodchuck hepatitis virus posttranscriptional regulatory element
  10862..10884   +  misc_feature   MCS (fragment): pBluescript multiple cloning site
  10901..10969   +  CDS            nef (fragment): NEF_HV1Z2 - Experimental evidence at protein level: Swiss-Prot protein existence level 1. Extracellular Nef protein targets CD4(+) T-lymphocytes for apoptosis by interacting with CXCR4 surface receptors. From Human immunodeficiency virus type 1 group M subtype D (isolate Z2/CDC-Z34) (HIV-1).
  10971..11204   +  LTR            3' LTR (ΔU3): self-inactivating 3' long terminal repeat (LTR) from HIV-1
  11229..11247   -  promoter       SP6 promoter: promoter for bacteriophage SP6 RNA polymerase
  11475..11754   +  CDS            TcR (fragment): tetracycline efflux protein; tet; confers resistance to tetracycline
  11755..11803   -  misc_feature   bom (fragment): basis of mobility region from pBR322
  11905..11940   -  CDS            rop (fragment): Rop protein, which maintains plasmids at low copy number; rop
  12035..12139   +  promoter       AmpR promoter: bla
  12140..13000   +  CDS            AmpR: β-lactamase; bla; confers resistance to ampicillin, carbenicillin, and related antibiotics
  13171..13759   +  rep_origin     ori: high-copy-number ColE1/pMB1/pBR322/pUC origin of replication
  13942..13998   +  CDS            lacI (fragment): lac repressor; lacI; The lac repressor binds to the lac operator to inhibit transcription in E. coli. This inhibition can be relieved by adding lactose or isopropyl-β-D-thiogalactopyranoside (IPTG).
  14005..14334   +  promoter       SV40 promoter: SV40 enhancer and early promoter
  14534..14653   +  CDS            gpt (fragment): XGPT_ECOLI - Also known as gpp, gxu. Experimental evidence at protein level: Swiss-Prot protein existence level 1. Purine salvage pathway enzyme that catalyzes the transfer of the ribosyl-5-phosphate group from 5-phospho-alpha-D-ribose 1- diphosphate (PRPP) to the N9 position of the 6-oxopurines guanine and xanthine to form the corresponding ribonucleotides GMP (guanosine 5'- monophosphate) and XMP (xanthosine 5'-monophosphate), with the release of PPi. To a lesser extent, also acts on hypoxanthine (PubMed:9100006, PubMed:3886014). Does not ribophosphorylate adenine (PubMed:3886014). From Esch
  14653..14988   +  CDS            gpt (fragment): XGPT_ECOLI - Also known as gpp, gxu. Experimental evidence at protein level: Swiss-Prot protein existence level 1. Purine salvage pathway enzyme that catalyzes the transfer of the ribosyl-5-phosphate group from 5-phospho-alpha-D-ribose 1- diphosphate (PRPP) to the N9 position of the 6-oxopurines guanine and xanthine to form the corresponding ribonucleotides GMP (guanosine 5'- monophosphate) and XMP (xanthosine 5'-monophosphate), with the release of PPi. To a lesser extent, also acts on hypoxanthine (PubMed:9100006, PubMed:3886014). Does not ribophosphorylate adenine (PubMed:3886014). From Esch
  15083..15388   +  CDS            frsA (fragment): FRSA_ECOLI - Also known as yafA. Experimental evidence at protein level: Swiss-Prot protein existence level 1. Catalyzes the hydrolysis of esters (PubMed:15808744). Displays esterase activity toward pNP-butyrate (PubMed:15808744). May stimulate mixed-acid fermentation by acting as a fermentation/respiration switch that down-regulates respiration and up- regulates fermentation rates (PubMed:15169777). From Escherichia coli (strain K12).
  15392..15466   +  CDS            small t antigen (fragment): SV40 (simian virus 40) small t antigen
  15468..15533   +  intron         small t intron: SV40 (simian virus 40) small t antigen intron
  15663..15683   +  CDS            SV40 NLS: nuclear localization signal of SV40 (simian virus 40) large T antigen
  16002..16085   +  CDS            large T antigen (fragment): large T antigen from SV40 (simian virus 40)
  16108..16242   +  polyA_signal   SV40 poly(A) signal: SV40 polyadenylation signal
  16409..329     +  CDS            nef (fragment) (across the origin): NEF_HV1BR - Experimental evidence at protein level: Swiss-Prot protein existence level 1. Extracellular Nef protein targets CD4(+) T-lymphocytes for apoptosis by interacting with CXCR4 surface receptors (PubMed:14990729). From Human immunodeficiency virus type 1 group M subtype B (isolate BRU/LAI) (HIV-1).
>Addgene plasmid #138462 | pHR_TRE3G-LSD1-dCas9-P2A-mCherry | addgene full sequence | sequence record 438981 | Addgene Long Read Sequencing Result
TGGAAGGGCTAATTCACTCCCAAAGAAGACAAGATATCCTTGATCTGTGGATCTACCACACACAAGGCTA
CTTCCCTGATTAGCAGAACTACACACCAGGGCCAGGGGTCAGATATCCACTGACCTTTGGATGGTGCTAC
AAGCTAGTACCAGTTGAGCCAGATAAGGTAGAAGAGGCCAATAAAGGAGAGAACACCAGCTTGTTACACC
CTGTGAGCCTGCATGGGATGGATGACCCGGAGAGAGAAGTGTTAGAGTGGAGGTTTGACAGCCGCCTAGC
ATTTCATCACGTGGCCCGAGAGCTGCATCCGGAGTACTTCAAGAACTGCTGATATCGAGCTTGCTACAAG
GGACTTTCCGCTGGGGACTTTCCAGGGAGGCGTGGCCTGGGCGGGACTGGGGAGTGGCGAGCCCTCAGAT
CCTGCATATAAGCAGCTGCTTTTTGCCTGTACTGGGTCTCTCTGGTTAGACCAGATCTGAGCCTGGGAGC
TCTCTGGCTAACTAGGGAACCCACTGCTTAAGCCTCAATAAAGCTTGCCTTGAGTGCTTCAAGTAGTGTG
TGCCCGTCTGTTGTGTGACTCTGGTAACTAGAGATCCCTCAGACCCTTTTAGTCAGTGTGGAAAATCTCT
AGCAGTGGCGCCCGAACAGGGACTTGAAAGCGAAAGGGAAACCAGAGGAGCTCTCTCGACGCAGGACTCG
GCTTGCTGAAGCGCGCACGGCAAGAGGCGAGGGGCGGCGACTGGTGAGTACGCCAAAAATTTTGACTAGC
GGAGGCTAGAAGGAGAGAGATGGGTGCGAGAGCGTCAGTATTAAGCGGGGGAGAATTAGATCGCGATGGG
AAAAAATTCGGTTAAGGCCAGGGGGAAAGAAAAAATATAAATTAAAACATATAGTATGGGCAAGCAGGGA
GCTAGAACGATTCGCAGTTAATCCTGGCCTGTTAGAAACATCAGAAGGCTGTAGACAAATACTGGGACAG
CTACAACCATCCCTTCAGACAGGATCAGAAGAACTTAGATCATTATATAATACAGTAGCAACCCTCTATT
GTGTGCATCAAAGGATAGAGATAAAAGACACCAAGGAAGCTTTAGACAAGATAGAGGAAGAGCAAAACAA
AAGTAAGACCACCGCACAGCAAGCGGCCGGCCGCTGATCTTCAGACCTGGAGGAGGAGATATGAGGGACA
ATTGGAGAAGTGAATTATATAAATATAAAGTAGTAAAAATTGAACCATTAGGAGTAGCACCCACCAAGGC
AAAGAGAAGAGTGGTGCAGAGAGAAAAAAGAGCAGTGGGAATAGGAGCTTTGTTCCTTGGGTTCTTGGGA
GCAGCAGGAAGCACTATGGGCGCAGCGTCAATGACGCTGACGGTACAGGCCAGACAATTATTGTCTGGTA
TAGTGCAGCAGCAGAACAATTTGCTGAGGGCTATTGAGGCGCAACAGCATCTGTTGCAACTCACAGTCTG
GGGCATCAAGCAGCTCCAGGCAAGAATCCTGGCTGTGGAAAGATACCTAAAGGATCAACAGCTCCTGGGG
ATTTGGGGTTGCTCTGGAAAACTCATTTGCACCACTGCTGTGCCTTGGAATGCTAGTTGGAGTAATAAAT
CTCTGGAACAGATTTGGAATCACACGACCTGGATGGAGTGGGACAGAGAAATTAACAATTACACAAGCTT
AATACACTCCTTAATTGAAGAATCGCAAAACCAGCAAGAAAAGAATGAACAAGAATTATTGGAATTAGAT
AAATGGGCAAGTTTGTGGAATTGGTTTAACATAACAAATTGGCTGTGGTATATAAAATTATTCATAATGA
TAGTAGGAGGCTTGGTAGGTTTAAGAATAGTTTTTGCTGTACTTTCTATAGTGAATAGAGTTAGGCAGGG
ATATTCACCATTATCGTTTCAGACCCACCTCCCAACCCCGAGGGGACCCGACAGGCCCGAAGGAATAGAA
GAAGAAGGTGGAGAGAGAGACAGAGACAGATCCATTCGATTAGTGAACGGATCTCGACGGTATCGCCAAA
TGGCAGTATTCATCCACAATTTTAAAAGAAAAGGGGGGATTGGGGGGTACAGTGCAGGGGAAAGAATAGT
AGACATAATAGCAACAGACATACAAACTAAAGAATTACAAAAACAAATTACAAAAATTCAAAATTTTCGG
GTTTATTACAGGGACAGCAGAGATCCAGTTTATCGATGAGGCCCTTTCGTCTTCACTCGAGTTTACTCCC
TATCAGTGATAGAGAACGTATGAAGAGTTTACTCCCTATCAGTGATAGAGAACGTATGCAGACTTTACTC
CCTATCAGTGATAGAGAACGTATAAGGAGTTTACTCCCTATCAGTGATAGAGAACGTATGACCAGTTTAC
TCCCTATCAGTGATAGAGAACGTATCTACAGTTTACTCCCTATCAGTGATAGAGAACGTATATCCAGTTT
ACTCCCTATCAGTGATAGAGAACGTATGTCGAGGTAGGCGTGTACGGTGGGCGCCTATAAAAGCAGAGCT
CGTTTAGTGAACCGTCAGATCGCCTGGAGCAATTCCACAACACTTTTGTCTTATACTTACGCGTCTGCAG
GATATCAAGCTTGCGGTACCGCGGGCCCGGGATCCGCCACCATGTTATCTGGGAAGAAGGCGGCAGCCGC
GGCGGCGGCGGCTGCAGCGGCAGCAACCGGGACGGAGGCTGGCCCTGGGACAGCAGGCGGCTCCGAGAAC
GGGTCTGAGGTGGCCGCGCAGCCCGCGGGCCTGTCGGGCCCAGCCGAGGTCGGGCCGGGGGCGGTGGGGG
AGCGCACACCCCGCAAGAAAGAGCCTCCGCGGGCCTCGCCCCCCGGGGGCCTGGCGGAACCGCCGGGGTC
CGCAGGGCCTCAGGCCGGCCCTACTGTCGTGCCTGGGTCTGCGACCCCCATGGAAACTGGAATAGCAGAG
ACTCCGGAGGGGCGTCGGACCAGCCGGCGCAAGCGGGCGAAGGTAGAGTACAGAGAGATGGATGAAAGCT
TGGCCAACCTCTCAGAAGATGAGTATTATTCAGAAGAAGAGAGAAATGCCAAAGCAGAGAAGGAAAAGAA
GCTTCCCCCACCACCCCCTCAAGCCCCACCTGAGGAAGAAAATGAAAGTGAGCCTGAAGAACCATCGGGT
GTGGAGGGCGCAGCTTTCCAGAGCCGACTTCCTCATGACCGGATGACTTCTCAAGAAGCAGCCTGTTTTC
CAGATATTATCAGTGGACCACAACAGACCCAGAAGGTTTTTCTTTTCATTAGAAACCGCACACTGCAGTT
GTGGTTGGATAATCCAAAGATTCAGCTGACATTTGAGGCTACTCTCCAACAATTAGAAGCACCTTATAAC
AGTGATACTGTGCTTGTCCACCGAGTTCACAGTTATTTAGAGCGTCATGGTCTTATCAACTTCGGCATCT
ATAAGAGGATAAAACCCCTACCAACTAAAAAGACAGGAAAGGTAATTATTATAGGCTCTGGGGTCTCAGG
CTTGGCAGCAGCTCGACAGTTACAAAGTTTTGGAATGGATGTCACACTTTTGGAAGCCAGGGATCGTGTG
GGTGGACGAGTTGCCACATTTCGCAAAGGAAACTATGTAGCTGATCTTGGAGCCATGGTGGTAACAGGTC
TTGGAGGGAATCCTATGGCTGTGGTCAGCAAACAAGTAAATATGGAACTGGCCAAGATCAAGCAAAAATG
CCCACTTTATGAAGCCAACGGACAAGCTGTTCCTAAAGAGAAAGATGAAATGGTAGAGCAAGAGTTTAAC
CGGTTGCTAGAAGCTACATCTTACCTTAGTCATCAACTAGACTTCAATGTCCTCAATAATAAGCATGTGT
CCCTTGGCCAGGCATTGGAAGTTGTCATTCAGTTACAAGAGAAGCATGTCAAAGATGAGCAGATTGAACA
TTGGAAGAAGATAGTGAAAACTCAGGAAGAATTGAAAGAACTTCTTAATAAGATGGTAAATTTGAAAGAG
AAAATTAAAGAACTCCATCAGCAATACAAAGAAGCATCTGAAGTAAAGCCACCCAGAGATATTACTGCCG
AGTTCTTAGTGAAAAGCAAACACAGGGATCTGACCGCCCTATGCAAGGAATATGATGAATTAGCTGAAAC
ACAAGGAAAGCTAGAAGAAAAACTTCAGGAGTTGGAAGCGAATCCCCCAAGTGATGTATATCTCTCATCA
AGAGACAGACAAATACTTGATTGGCATTTTGCAAATCTTGAATTTGCTAATGCCACACCTCTCTCAACTC
TCTCCCTTAAGCACTGGGATCAGGATGATGACTTTGAGTTCACTGGCAGCCACCTGACAGTAAGGAATGG
CTACTCGTGTGTGCCTGTGGCTTTAGCAGAAGGCCTAGACATTAAACTGAATACAGCAGTGCGACAGGTT
CGCTACACGGCTTCAGGATGTGAAGTGATAGCTGTGAATACCCGCTCCACGAGTCAAACCTTTATTTATA
AATGCGACGCAGTTCTCTGTACCCTTCCCCTGGGTGTGCTGAAGCAGCAGCCACCAGCCGTTCAGTTTGT
GCCACCTCTCCCTGAGTGGAAAACATCTGCAGTCCAAAGGATGGGATTTGGCAACCTTAACAAGGTGGTG
TTGTGTTTTGATCGGGTGTTCTGGGATCCAAGTGTCAATTTGTTCGGGCATGTTGGCAGTACGACTGCCA
GCAGGGGTGAGCTCTTCCTCTTCTGGAACCTCTATAAAGCTCCAATACTGTTGGCACTAGTGGCAGGAGA
AGCTGCTGGTATCATGGAAAACATAAGTGACGATGTGATTGTTGGCCGATGCCTGGCCATTCTCAAAGGG
ATTTTTGGTAGCAGTGCAGTACCTCAGCCCAAAGAAACTGTGGTGTCTCGTTGGCGTGCTGATCCCTGGG
CTCGGGGCTCTTATTCCTATGTTGCTGCAGGATCATCTGGAAATGACTATGATTTAATGGCTCAGCCAAT
CACTCCTGGCCCCTCGATTCCAGGTGCCCCACAGCCGATTCCACGACTCTTCTTTGCGGGAGAACATACG
ATCCGTAACTACCCAGCCACAGTGCATGGTGCTCTGCTGAGTGGGCTGCGAGAAGCGGGAAGAATTGCAG
ACCAGTTTTTGGGGGCCATGTATACGCTGCCTCGCCAGGCCACACCAGGTGTTCCTGCACAGCAGTCCCC
AAGCATGGGCGGTTCCGGCGGAGGGTCGATGGACAAGAAGTACAGCATCGGCCTGGCCATCGGCACCAAC
TCTGTGGGCTGGGCCGTGATCACCGACGAGTACAAGGTGCCCAGCAAGAAATTCAAGGTGCTGGGCAACA
CCGACCGGCACAGCATCAAGAAGAACCTGATCGGCGCCCTGCTGTTCGACAGCGGAGAAACAGCCGAGGC
CACCCGGCTGAAGAGAACCGCCAGAAGAAGATACACCAGACGGAAGAACCGGATCTGCTATCTGCAAGAG
ATCTTCAGCAACGAGATGGCCAAGGTGGACGACAGCTTCTTCCACAGACTGGAAGAGTCCTTCCTGGTGG
AAGAGGATAAGAAGCACGAGCGGCACCCCATCTTCGGCAACATCGTGGACGAGGTGGCCTACCACGAGAA
GTACCCCACCATCTACCACCTGAGAAAGAAACTGGTGGACAGCACCGACAAGGCCGACCTGCGGCTGATC
TATCTGGCCCTGGCCCACATGATCAAGTTCCGGGGCCACTTCCTGATCGAGGGCGACCTGAACCCCGACA
ACAGCGACGTGGACAAGCTGTTCATCCAGCTGGTGCAGACCTACAACCAGCTGTTCGAGGAAAACCCCAT
CAACGCCAGCGGCGTGGACGCCAAGGCCATCCTGTCTGCCAGACTGAGCAAGAGCAGACGGCTGGAAAAT
CTGATCGCCCAGCTGCCCGGCGAGAAGAAGAATGGCCTGTTCGGCAACCTGATTGCCCTGAGCCTGGGCC
TGACCCCCAACTTCAAGAGCAACTTCGACCTGGCCGAGGATGCCAAACTGCAGCTGAGCAAGGACACCTA
CGACGACGACCTGGACAACCTGCTGGCCCAGATCGGCGACCAGTACGCCGACCTGTTTCTGGCCGCCAAG
AACCTGTCCGACGCCATCCTGCTGAGCGACATCCTGAGAGTGAACACCGAGATCACCAAGGCCCCCCTGA
GCGCCTCTATGATCAAGAGATACGACGAGCACCACCAGGACCTGACCCTGCTGAAAGCTCTCGTGCGGCA
GCAGCTGCCTGAGAAGTACAAAGAGATTTTCTTCGACCAGAGCAAGAACGGCTACGCCGGCTACATCGAT
GGCGGAGCCAGCCAGGAAGAGTTCTACAAGTTCATCAAGCCCATCCTGGAAAAGATGGACGGCACCGAGG
AACTGCTCGTGAAGCTGAACAGAGAGGACCTGCTGCGGAAGCAGCGGACCTTCGACAACGGCAGCATCCC
CCACCAGATCCACCTGGGAGAGCTGCACGCCATTCTGCGGCGGCAGGAAGATTTTTACCCATTCCTGAAG
GACAACCGGGAAAAGATCGAGAAGATCCTGACCTTCCGCATCCCCTACTACGTGGGCCCTCTGGCCAGGG
GAAACAGCAGATTCGCCTGGATGACCAGAAAGAGCGAGGAAACCATCACCCCCTGGAACTTCGAGGAAGT
GGTGGACAAGGGCGCCAGCGCCCAGAGCTTCATCGAGCGGATGACCAACTTCGATAAGAACCTGCCCAAC
GAGAAGGTGCTGCCCAAGCACAGCCTGCTGTACGAGTACTTCACCGTGTACAACGAGCTGACCAAAGTGA
AATACGTGACCGAGGGAATGAGAAAGCCCGCCTTCCTGAGCGGCGAGCAGAAAAAAGCCATCGTGGACCT
GCTGTTCAAGACCAACCGGAAAGTGACCGTGAAGCAGCTGAAAGAGGACTACTTCAAGAAAATCGAGTGC
TTCGACTCCGTGGAAATCTCCGGCGTGGAAGATCGGTTCAACGCCTCCCTGGGCACATACCACGATCTGC
TGAAAATTATCAAGGACAAGGACTTCCTGGACAATGAGGAAAACGAGGACATTCTGGAAGATATCGTGCT
GACCCTGACACTGTTTGAGGACAGAGAGATGATCGAGGAACGGCTGAAAACCTATGCCCACCTGTTCGAC
GACAAAGTGATGAAGCAGCTGAAGCGGCGGAGATACACCGGCTGGGGCAGGCTGAGCCGGAAGCTGATCA
ACGGCATCCGGGACAAGCAGTCCGGCAAGACAATCCTGGATTTCCTGAAGTCCGACGGCTTCGCCAACAG
AAACTTCATGCAGCTGATCCACGACGACAGCCTGACCTTTAAAGAGGACATCCAGAAAGCCCAGGTGTCC
GGCCAGGGCGATAGCCTGCACGAGCACATTGCCAATCTGGCCGGCAGCCCCGCCATTAAGAAGGGCATCC
TGCAGACAGTGAAGGTGGTGGACGAGCTCGTGAAAGTGATGGGCCGGCACAAGCCCGAGAACATCGTGAT
CGAAATGGCCAGAGAGAACCAGACCACCCAGAAGGGACAGAAGAACAGCCGCGAGAGAATGAAGCGGATC
GAAGAGGGCATCAAAGAGCTGGGCAGCCAGATCCTGAAAGAACACCCCGTGGAAAACACCCAGCTGCAGA
ACGAGAAGCTGTACCTGTACTACCTGCAGAATGGGCGGGATATGTACGTGGACCAGGAACTGGACATCAA
CCGGCTGTCCGACTACGATGTGGACGCTATCGTGCCTCAGAGCTTTCTGAAGGACGACTCCATCGATAAC
AAAGTGCTGACTCGGAGCGACAAGAACCGGGGCAAGAGCGACAACGTGCCCTCCGAAGAGGTCGTGAAGA
AGATGAAGAACTACTGGCGCCAGCTGCTGAATGCCAAGCTGATTACCCAGAGGAAGTTCGACAATCTGAC
CAAGGCCGAGAGAGGCGGCCTGAGCGAACTGGATAAGGCCGGCTTCATCAAGAGACAGCTGGTGGAAACC
CGGCAGATCACAAAGCACGTGGCACAGATCCTGGACTCCCGGATGAACACTAAGTACGACGAGAACGACA
AACTGATCCGGGAAGTGAAAGTGATCACCCTGAAGTCCAAGCTGGTGTCCGATTTCCGGAAGGATTTCCA
GTTTTACAAAGTGCGCGAGATCAACAACTACCACCACGCCCACGACGCCTACCTGAACGCCGTCGTGGGA
ACCGCCCTGATCAAAAAGTACCCTAAGCTGGAAAGCGAGTTCGTGTACGGCGACTACAAGGTGTACGACG
TGCGGAAGATGATCGCCAAGAGCGAGCAGGAAATCGGCAAGGCTACCGCCAAGTACTTCTTCTACAGCAA
CATCATGAACTTTTTCAAGACCGAGATTACCCTGGCCAACGGCGAGATCCGGAAGCGGCCTCTGATCGAG
ACAAACGGCGAAACAGGCGAGATCGTGTGGGATAAGGGCCGGGACTTTGCCACCGTGCGGAAAGTGCTGT
CTATGCCCCAAGTGAATATCGTGAAAAAGACCGAGGTGCAGACAGGCGGCTTCAGCAAAGAGTCTATCCT
GCCCAAGAGGAACAGCGACAAGCTGATCGCCAGAAAGAAGGACTGGGACCCTAAGAAGTACGGCGGCTTC
GACAGCCCCACCGTGGCCTATTCTGTGCTGGTGGTGGCCAAAGTGGAAAAGGGCAAGTCCAAGAAACTGA
AGAGTGTGAAAGAGCTGCTGGGGATCACCATCATGGAAAGAAGCAGCTTCGAGAAGAATCCCATCGACTT
TCTGGAAGCCAAGGGCTACAAAGAAGTGAAAAAGGACCTGATCATCAAGCTGCCTAAGTACTCCCTGTTC
GAGCTGGAAAACGGCCGGAAGAGAATGCTGGCCTCTGCCGGCGAACTGCAGAAGGGAAACGAACTGGCCC
TGCCCTCCAAATATGTGAACTTCCTGTACCTGGCCAGCCACTATGAGAAGCTGAAGGGCTCCCCCGAGGA
TAATGAGCAGAAACAGCTGTTTGTGGAACAGCACAAACACTACCTGGACGAGATCATCGAGCAGATCAGC
GAGTTCTCCAAGAGAGTGATCCTGGCCGACGCTAATCTGGACAAGGTGCTGAGCGCCTACAACAAGCACA
GAGACAAGCCTATCAGAGAGCAGGCCGAGAATATCATCCACCTGTTTACCCTGACCAATCTGGGAGCCCC
TGCCGCCTTCAAGTACTTTGACACCACCATCGACCGGAAGAGGTACACCAGCACCAAAGAGGTGCTGGAC
GCCACCCTGATCCACCAGAGCATCACCGGCCTGTACGAGACACGGATCGACCTGTCTCAGCTGGGAGGCG
ACGCCTATCCCTATGACGTGCCCGATTATGCCAGCCTGGGCAGCGGCTCCCCCAAGAAAAAACGCAAGGT
GGAAGATCCTAAGAAAAAGCGGAAAGTGGACGGCATTGGTAGTGGGAGCAACGGCAGCAGCGGATCCGCT
ACTAACTTCAGCCTGCTGAAGCAGGCTGGAGACGTGGAGGAGAACCCTGGACCTATGGTGAGCAAGGGCG
AGGAGGATAACATGGCCATCATCAAGGAGTTCATGCGCTTCAAGGTGCACATGGAGGGCTCCGTGAACGG
CCACGAGTTCGAGATCGAGGGCGAGGGCGAGGGCCGCCCCTACGAGGGCACCCAGACCGCCAAGCTGAAG
GTGACCAAGGGTGGCCCCCTGCCCTTCGCCTGGGACATCCTGTCCCCTCAGTTCATGTACGGCTCCAAGG
CCTACGTGAAGCACCCCGCCGACATCCCCGACTACTTGAAGCTGTCCTTCCCCGAGGGCTTCAAGTGGGA
GCGCGTGATGAACTTCGAGGACGGCGGCGTGGTGACCGTGACCCAGGACTCCTCCCTGCAGGACGGCGAG
TTCATCTACAAGGTGAAGCTGCGCGGCACCAACTTCCCCTCCGACGGCCCCGTAATGCAGAAGAAGACCA
TGGGCTGGGAGGCCTCCTCCGAGCGGATGTACCCCGAGGACGGCGCCCTGAAGGGCGAGATCAAGCAGAG
GCTGAAGCTGAAGGACGGCGGCCACTACGACGCTGAGGTCAAGACCACCTACAAGGCCAAGAAGCCCGTG
CAGCTGCCCGGCGCCTACAACGTCAACATCAAGTTGGACATCACCTCCCACAACGAGGACTACACCATCG
TGGAACAGTACGAACGCGCCGAGGGCCGCCACTCCACCGGCGGCATGGACGAGCTGTACAAGTAAGGCCG
CGACTCTAGAGTCGACCTGCAGGCATGCAAGCTTGATATCAAGCTTATCGATAATCAACCTCTGGATTAC
AAAATTTGTGAAAGATTGACTGGTATTCTTAACTATGTTGCTCCTTTTACGCTATGTGGATACGCTGCTT
TAATGCCTTTGTATCATGCTATTGCTTCCCGTATGGCTTTCATTTTCTCCTCCTTGTATAAATCCTGGTT
GCTGTCTCTTTATGAGGAGTTGTGGCCCGTTGTCAGGCAACGTGGCGTGGTGTGCACTGTGTTTGCTGAC
GCAACCCCCACTGGTTGGGGCATTGCCACCACCTGTCAGCTCCTTTCCGGGACTTTCGCTTTCCCCCTCC
CTATTGCCACGGCGGAACTCATCGCCGCCTGCCTTGCCCGCTGCTGGACAGGGGCTCGGCTGTTGGGCAC
TGACAATTCCGTGGTGTTGTCGGGGAAATCATCGTCCTTTCCTTGGCTGCTCGCCTGTGTTGCCACCTGG
ATTCTGCGCGGGACGTCCTTCTGCTACGTCCCTTCGGCCCTCAATCCAGCGGACCTTCCTTCCCGCGGCC
TGCTGCCGGCTCTGCGGCCTCTTCCGCGTCTTCGCCTTCGCCCTCAGACGAGTCGGATCTCCCTTTGGGC
CGCCTCCCCGCATCGATACCGTCGACCTCGAGGGAATTAATTCGAGCTCGGTACCTTTAAGACCAATGAC
TTACAAGGCAGCTGTAGATCTTAGCCACTTTTTAAAAGAAAAGGGGGGACTGGAAGGGCTAATTCACTCC
CAACGAAGACAAGATCTGCTTTTTGCTTGTACTGGGTCTCTCTGGTTAGACCAGATCTGAGCCTGGGAGC
TCTCTGGCTAACTAGGGAACCCACTGCTTAAGCCTCAATAAAGCTTGCCTTGAGTGCTTCAAGTAGTGTG
TGCCCGTCTGTTGTGTGACTCTGGTAACTAGAGATCCCTCAGACCCTTTTAGTCAGTGTGGAAAATCTCT
AGCAGCATCTAGAATTAATTCCGTGTATTCTATAGTGTCACCTAAATCGTATGTGTATGATACATAAGGT
TATGTATTAATTGTAGCCGCGTTCTAACGACAATATGTACAAGCCTAATTGTGTAGCATCTGGCTTACTG
AAGCAGACCCTATCATCTCTCTCGTAAACTGCCGTCAGAGTCGGTTTGGTTGGACGAACCTTCTGAGTTT
CTGGTAACGCCGTCCCGCACCCGGAAATGGTCAGCGAACCAATCAGCAGGGTCATCGCTAGCCAGATCCT
CTACGCCGGACGCATCGTGGCCGGCATCACCGGCGCCACAGGTGCGGTTGCTGGCGCCTATATCGCCGAC
ATCACCGATGGGGAAGATCGGGCTCGCCACTTCGGGCTCATGAGCGCTTGTTTCGGCGTGGGTATGGTGG
CAGGCCCCGTGGCCGGGGGACTGTTGGGCGCCATCTCCTTGCATGCACCATTCCTTGCGGCGGCGGTGCT
CAACGGCCTCAACCTACTACTGGGCTGCTTCCTAATGCAGGAGTCGCATAAGGGAGAGCGTCGAATGGTG
CACTCTCAGTACAATCTGCTCTGATGCCGCATAGTTAAGCCAGCCCCGACACCCGCCAACACCCGCTGAC
GCGCCCTGACGGGCTTGTCTGCTCCCGGCATCCGCTTACAGACAAGCTGTGACCGTCTCCGGGAGCTGCA
TGTGTCAGAGGTTTTCACCGTCATCACCGAAACGCGCGAGACGAAAGGGCCTCGTGATACGCCTATTTTT
ATAGGTTAATGTCATGATAATAATGGTTTCTTAGACGTCAGGTGGCACTTTTCGGGGAAATGTGCGCGGA
ACCCCTATTTGTTTATTTTTCTAAATACATTCAAATATGTATCCGCTCATGAGACAATAACCCTGATAAA
TGCTTCAATAATATTGAAAAAGGAAGAGTATGAGTATTCAACATTTCCGTGTCGCCCTTATTCCCTTTTT
TGCGGCATTTTGCCTTCCTGTTTTTGCTCACCCAGAAACGCTGGTGAAAGTAAAAGATGCTGAAGATCAG
TTGGGTGCACGAGTGGGTTACATCGAACTGGATCTCAACAGCGGTAAGATCCTTGAGAGTTTTCGCCCCG
AAGAACGTTTTCCAATGATGAGCACTTTTAAAGTTCTGCTATGTGGCGCGGTATTATCCCGTATTGACGC
CGGGCAAGAGCAACTCGGTCGCCGCATACACTATTCTCAGAATGACTTGGTTGAGTACTCACCAGTCACA
GAAAAGCATCTTACGGATGGCATGACAGTAAGAGAATTATGCAGTGCTGCCATAACCATGAGTGATAACA
CTGCGGCCAACTTACTTCTGACAACGATCGGAGGACCGAAGGAGCTAACCGCTTTTTTGCACAACATGGG
GGATCATGTAACTCGCCTTGATCGTTGGGAACCGGAGCTGAATGAAGCCATACCAAACGACGAGCGTGAC
ACCACGATGCCTGTAGCAATGGCAACAACGTTGCGCAAACTATTAACTGGCGAACTACTTACTCTAGCTT
CCCGGCAACAATTAATAGACTGGATGGAGGCGGATAAAGTTGCAGGACCACTTCTGCGCTCGGCCCTTCC
GGCTGGCTGGTTTATTGCTGATAAATCTGGAGCCGGTGAGCGTGGGTCTCGCGGTATCATTGCAGCACTG
GGGCCAGATGGTAAGCCCTCCCGTATCGTAGTTATCTACACGACGGGGAGTCAGGCAACTATGGATGAAC
GAAATAGACAGATCGCTGAGATAGGTGCCTCACTGATTAAGCATTGGTAACTGTCAGACCAAGTTTACTC
ATATATACTTTAGATTGATTTAAAACTTCATTTTTAATTTAAAAGGATCTAGGTGAAGATCCTTTTTGAT
AATCTCATGACCAAAATCCCTTAACGTGAGTTTTCGTTCCACTGAGCGTCAGACCCCGTAGAAAAGATCA
AAGGATCTTCTTGAGATCCTTTTTTTCTGCGCGTAATCTGCTGCTTGCAAACAAAAAAACCACCGCTACC
AGCGGTGGTTTGTTTGCCGGATCAAGAGCTACCAACTCTTTTTCCGAAGGTAACTGGCTTCAGCAGAGCG
CAGATACCAAATACTGTTCTTCTAGTGTAGCCGTAGTTAGGCCACCACTTCAAGAACTCTGTAGCACCGC
CTACATACCTCGCTCTGCTAATCCTGTTACCAGTGGCTGCTGCCAGTGGCGATAAGTCGTGTCTTACCGG
GTTGGACTCAAGACGATAGTTACCGGATAAGGCGCAGCGGTCGGGCTGAACGGGGGGTTCGTGCACACAG
CCCAGCTTGGAGCGAACGACCTACACCGAACTGAGATACCTACAGCGTGAGCTATGAGAAAGCGCCACGC
TTCCCGAAGGGAGAAAGGCGGACAGGTATCCGGTAAGCGGCAGGGTCGGAACAGGAGAGCGCACGAGGGA
GCTTCCAGGGGGAAACGCCTGGTATCTTTATAGTCCTGTCGGGTTTCGCCACCTCTGACTTGAGCGTCGA
TTTTTGTGATGCTCGTCAGGGGGGCGGAGCCTATGGAAAAACGCCAGCAACGCGGCCTTTTTACGGTTCC
TGGCCTTTTGCTGGCCTTTTGCTCACATGTTCTTTCCTGCGTTATCCCCTGATTCTGTGGATAACCGTAT
TACCGCCTTTGAGTGAGCTGATACCGCTCGCCGCAGCCGAACGACCGAGCGCAGCGAGTCAGTGAGCGAG
GAAGCGGAAGAGCGCCCAATACGCAAACCGCCTCTCCCCGCGCGTTGGCCGATTCATTAATGCAGCTGTG
GAATGTGTGTCAGTTAGGGTGTGGAAAGTCCCCAGGCTCCCCAGCAGGCAGAAGTATGCAAAGCATGCAT
CTCAATTAGTCAGCAACCAGGTGTGGAAAGTCCCCAGGCTCCCCAGCAGGCAGAAGTATGCAAAGCATGC
ATCTCAATTAGTCAGCAACCATAGTCCCGCCCCTAACTCCGCCCATCCCGCCCCTAACTCCGCCCAGTTC
CGCCCATTCTCCGCCCCATGGCTGACTAATTTTTTTTATTTATGCAGAGGCCGAGGCCGCCTCGGCCTCT
GAGCTATTCCAGAAGTAGTGAGGAGGCTTTTTTGGAGGCCTAGGCTTTTGCAAAAAGCTTGGACACAAGA
CAGGCTTGCGAGATATGTTTGAGAATACCACTTTATCCCGCGTCAGGGAGAGGCAGTGCGTAAAAAGACG
CGGACTCATGTGAAATACTGGTTTTTAGTGCGCCAGATCTCTATAATCTCGCGCAACCTATTTTCCCCTC
GAACACTTTTTAAGCCGTAGATAAACAGGCTGGGACACTTCACATGAGCGAAAAATACATCGTCACCTGG
GACATGTTGCAGATCCATGCACGTAAACTCGCAAGCCGACTGATGCCTTCTGAACAATGGAAAGGCATTA
TTGCCGTAAGCCGTGGCGGTCTGTACCGGGTGCGTTACTGGCGCGTGAACTGGGTATTCGTCATGTCGAT
ACCGTTTGTATTTCCAGCTACGATCACGACAACCAGCGCGAGCTTAAAGTGCTGAAACGCGCAGAAGGCG
ATGGCGAAGGCTTCATCGTTATTGATGACCTGGTGGATACCGGTGGTACTGCGGTTGCGATTCGTGAAAT
GTATCCAAAAGCGCACTTTGTCACCATCTTCGCAAAACCGGCTGGTCGTCCGCTGGTTGATGACTATGTT
GTTGATATCCCGCAAGATACCTGGATTGAACAGCCGTGGGATATGGGCGTCGTATTCGTCCCGCCAATCT
CCGGTCGCTAATCTTTTCAACGCCTGGCACTGCCGGGCGTTGTTCTTTTTAACTTCAGGCGGGTTACAAT
AGTTTCCAGTAAGTATTCTGGAGGCTGCATCCATGACACAGGCAAACCTGAGCGAAACCCTGTTCAAACC
CCGCTTTAAACATCCTGAAACCTCGACGCTAGTCCGCCGCTTTAATCACGGCGCACAACCGCCTGTGCAG
TCGGCCCTTGATGGTAAAACCATCCCTCACTGGTATCGCATGATTAACCGTCTGATGTGGATCTGGCGCG
GCATTGACCCACGCGAAATCCTCGACGTCCAGGCACGTATTGTGATGAGCGATGCCGAACGTACCGACGA
TGATTTATACGATACGGTGATTGGCTACCGTGGCGGCAACTGGATTTATGAGTGGGCCCCGGATCTTTGT
GAAGGAACCTTACTTCTGTGGTGTGACATAATTGGACAAACTACCTACAGAGATTTAAAGCTCTAAGGTA
AATATAAAATTTTTAAGTGTATAATGTGTTAAACTACTGATTCTAATTGTTTGTGTATTTTAGATTCCAA
CCTATGGAACTGATGAATGGGAGCAGTGGTGGAATGCCTTTAATGAGGAAAACCTGTTTTGCTCAGAAGA
AATGCCATCTAGTGATGATGAGGCTACTGCTGACTCTCAACATTCTACTCCTCCAAAAAAGAAGAGAAAG
GTAGAAGACCCCAAGGACTTTCCTTCAGAATTGCTAAGTTTTTTGAGTCATGCTGTGTTTAGTAATAGAA
CTCTTGCTTGCTTTGCTATTTACACCACAAAGGAAAAAGCTGCACTGCTATACAAGAAAATTATGGAAAA
ATATTCTGTAACCTTTATAAGTAGGCATAACAGTTATAATCATAACATACTGTTTTTTCTTACTCCACAC
AGGCATAGAGTGTCTGCTATTAATAACTATGCTCAAAAATTGTGTACCTTTAGCTTTTTAATTTGTAAAG
GGGTTAATAAGGAATATTTGATGTATAGTGCCTTGACTAGAGATCATAATCAGCCATACCACATTTGTAG
AGGTTTTACTTGCTTTAAAAAACCTCCCACACCTCCCCCTGAACCTGAAACATAAAATGAATGCAATTGT
TGTTGTTAACTTGTTTATTGCAGCTTATAATGGTTACAAATAAAGCAATAGCATCACAAATTTCACAAAT
AAAGCATTTTTTTCACTGCATTCTAGTTGTGGTTTGTCCAAACTCATCAATGTATCTTATCATGTCTGGA
TCAACTGGATAACTCAAGCTAACCAAAATCATCCCAAACTTCCCACCCCATACCCTATTACCACTGCCAA
TTACCTGTGGTTTCATTTACTCTAAACCTGTGATTCCTCTGAATTATTTTCATTTTAAAGAAATTGTATT
TGTTAAATATGTACTACAAACTTAGTAGT
